Addgene plasmid #247919: pLEX307-RAD54L2-D1315-1467-SFB
Purpose: Mammalian expression construct for C-terminal S protein-Flag-Streptavidin binding peptide (SFB)-tagged RAD54L2 D1315-146
Depositing lab: Junjie Chen & Huimin Zhang. Depositing organization: University of Texas MD Anderson Cancer Center. Publication: RAD54L2-mediated DNA damage avoidance pathway specifically preserves genome integrity in response to topoisomerase 2 poisons. Zhang H, Xiong Y, Sun Y, Park JM, Su D, Feng X, Keast S, Tang M, Huang M, Wang C, Srivastava M, Yang C, Zhu D, Chen Z, Li S, Yin L, Pommier Y, Chen J. Sci Adv. 2023 Dec 8;9(49):eadi6681. doi: 10.1126/sciadv.adi6681. Epub 2023 Dec 6. PubMed 38055811.
Backbone
  Vector backbone: pLEX307-SFB-C
  Vector type: Mammalian Expression, Lentiviral
Growth in bacteria
  Bacterial resistance: Ampicillin, 100 μg/mL
  Growth temperature: 37°C
  Growth strain: NEB Stable
  Copy number: High Copy
Gene/Insert
  Gene/Insert name: RAD54L2
  Species: H. sapiens (human)
  Mutation: deletion of amino acid 1315-1467
  Entrez Gene: RAD54L2 (a.k.a. ARIP4, HSPC325, SRISNF2L)
  Tag / fusion protein: S protein-Flag-Streptavidin binding peptide (SFB) (C terminal on backbone)
  Cloning method: Gateway Cloning
Terms and licenses: Academic/Nonprofit Terms; Industry Terms: Not Available to Industry
How to cite: pLEX307-RAD54L2-D1315-1467-SFB was a gift from Junjie Chen & Huimin Zhang (Addgene plasmid # 247919 ; http://n2t.net/addgene:247919 ; RRID:Addgene_247919)
