[The description below was written by a language model from this plasmid's Addgene catalogue record and pLannotate feature annotations shown in this document.]
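Description:
pLEX307-RAD54L2-D1315-1467-SFB is a third-generation, self-inactivating HIV-1 lentiviral vector for expressing a truncated human RAD54L2 (ARIP4) in mammalian cells, built on the pLEX307-SFB-C backbone by Gateway recombination. In bacteria it is maintained through a high-copy ColE1/pUC origin with ampicillin selection, and an f1 origin is also present. The lentiviral framework comprises an RSV promoter-driven truncated 5' LTR, HIV-1 Ψ packaging signal, RRE for Rev-dependent nuclear export, cPPT/CTS, WPRE to boost transcript expression, and a ΔU3 3' LTR. An SV40 promoter drives puromycin N-acetyltransferase for selecting transduced or transfected cells.

The payload is the RAD54L2 coding sequence lacking amino acids 1315–1467, flanked by attB1 and attB2 sites and transcribed from the strong constitutive EF-1α promoter. It is fused at the C terminus to the backbone-encoded SFB triple tag (S-tag, FLAG and streptavidin-binding peptide), which supports immunodetection and tandem affinity purification of the protein and its partners. Such a deletion mutant would typically be compared with full-length protein to map domain function; the associated publication concerns the role of RAD54L2 in preserving genome integrity in response to topoisomerase 2 poisons.

The 17,057 nt sequencing record contains more than the catalogue entry describes. Between the HIV-1 elements lies a second block with a Moloney murine leukemia virus LTR, an MESV Ψ fragment, truncated MMLV gag, a CMV enhancer/promoter driving an N-terminally SFB-tagged SLX4IP flanked by attB sites, an IRES fragment, and a second SV40–PuroR cassette. The record does not explain this apparently gammaretroviral segment. It may be a genuine feature of the plasmid or an assembly artefact, so the sequence should be checked before use.
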