Features (pLannotate 1.2.2; 52 found; start..end, strand, type, name):
    116..220     -  promoter       AmpR promoter: bla
    273..701     -  rep_origin     f1 ori (sequence partly withheld): f1 bacteriophage origin of replication; arrow indicates direction of (+) strand synthesis
    706..861     -  CDS            lacZα (fragment): LacZα fragment of β-galactosidase; lacZ fragment
    869..887     +  promoter       T7 promoter: promoter for bacteriophage T7 RNA polymerase
    908..1043    -  rep_origin     SV40 ori: SV40 origin of replication
   1083..1204    -  polyA_signal   SV40 poly(A) signal: SV40 polyadenylation signal
   1282..1515    -  LTR            3' LTR (ΔU3): self-inactivating 3' long terminal repeat (LTR) from HIV-1
   1517..1536    -  misc_feature   cPPT/CTS (fragment): central polypurine tract and central termination sequence of HIV-1
   1587..2175    -  misc_feature   WPRE: woodchuck hepatitis virus posttranscriptional regulatory element
   2217..2330    -  CDS            SBP: streptavidin-binding peptide selected from a peptide library; binds streptavidin with nanomolar affinity (Keefe et al., 2001)
   2347..2375    -  CDS            3xFLAG (fragment): three tandem FLAG® epitope tags
   2424..2468    -  CDS            S-Tag: affinity and epitope tag derived from pancreatic ribonuclease A
   2506..2530    +  protein_bind   attB2: mutant version of attB; recombination site for the Gateway® BP reaction BP Clonase™
   2535..6479    -  CDS            RAD54L2 (fragment): ARIP4_HUMAN - Also known as ARIP4, KIAA0809. Experimental evidence at protein level: Swiss-Prot protein existence level 1. DNA helicase that modulates androgen receptor (AR)-dependent transactivation in a promoter-dependent manner. Not able to remodel mononucleosomes in vitro (By similarity). From Homo sapiens (Human).
   6485..6509    -  protein_bind   attB1: mutant version of attB; recombination site for the Gateway® BP reaction BP Clonase™
   6529..7707    -  promoter       EF-1α promoter: strong constitutive promoter for human elongation factor EF-1α
   7714..7780    -  CDS            small t antigen (fragment): SV40 (simian virus 40) small t antigen
   7845..7962    -  misc_feature   cPPT/CTS: central polypurine tract and central termination sequence of HIV-1
   8011..8607    -  CDS            PuroR (fragment): puromycin N-acetyltransferase; pac from Streptomyces; confers resistance to puromycin
   8617..8946    -  promoter       SV40 promoter: SV40 enhancer and early promoter
   8985..9197    -  misc_feature   IRES (fragment): internal ribosome entry site (IRES) of the encephalomyocarditis virus (EMCV)
   9214..9234    +  protein_bind   attB2: mutant version of attB; core recombination site for the Gateway® BP reaction BP Clonase™
   9245..10468   -  CDS            SLX4IP: SLX4I_HUMAN - Also known as C20orf94. Experimental evidence at protein level: Swiss-Prot protein existence level 1. From Homo sapiens (Human).
  10471..10495   -  protein_bind   attB1: mutant version of attB; recombination site for the Gateway® BP reaction BP Clonase™
  10508..10537   -  misc_feature   MCS (fragment): multiple cloning site
  10568..10681   -  CDS            SBP: streptavidin-binding peptide selected from a peptide library; binds streptavidin with nanomolar affinity (Keefe et al., 2001)
  10698..10726   -  CDS            3xFLAG (fragment): three tandem FLAG® epitope tags
  10775..10819   -  CDS            S-Tag: affinity and epitope tag derived from pancreatic ribonuclease A
  10829..10856   -  misc_feature   MCS (fragment): multiple cloning site
  10879..11082   -  promoter       CMV promoter: human cytomegalovirus (CMV) immediate early promoter
  11083..11386   -  enhancer       CMV enhancer: human cytomegalovirus immediate early enhancer
  11464..11880   -  CDS            gag (truncated): truncated Moloney murine leukemia virus (MMLV) gag gene lacking the start codon
  11947..12221   -  misc_feature   MESV Ψ (fragment): packaging signal of murine embryonic stem cell virus
  12343..12936   -  LTR            LTR: long terminal repeat from Moloney murine leukemia virus
  13035..13634   -  CDS            PuroR (fragment): puromycin N-acetyltransferase; pac from Streptomyces; confers resistance to puromycin
  13680..13815   -  rep_origin     SV40 ori: SV40 origin of replication
  13839..13910   -  promoter       SV40 promoter (fragment): SV40 enhancer and early promoter
  13911..13934   -  promoter       SV40 promoter (fragment): SV40 early promoter
  13941..13967   -  CDS            Rev (fragment): human immunodeficiency virus 1 (HIV-1) Rev protein; rev; enhances nuclear export of unspliced and incompletely spliced viral mRNAs
  14344..14577   -  misc_feature   RRE: The Rev response element (RRE) of HIV-1 allows for Rev-dependent mRNA export from the nucleus to the cytoplasm.
  14723..15086   -  CDS            HIV-1 gag (fragment): gag protein from human immunodeficiency virus 1; gag
  15070..15195   -  misc_feature   HIV-1 Ψ: packaging signal of human immunodeficiency virus type 1
  15242..15422   -  LTR            5' LTR (truncated): truncated 5' long terminal repeat (LTR) from HIV-1
  15423..15649   -  promoter       RSV promoter: Rous sarcoma virus enhancer/promoter
  15677..15695   -  promoter       T3 promoter: promoter for bacteriophage T3 RNA polymerase
  15738..15760   -  protein_bind   lac operator (fragment): The lac repressor binds to the lac operator to inhibit transcription in E. coli. This inhibition can be relieved by adding lactose or isopropyl-β-D-thiogalactopyranoside (IPTG). lac repressor encoded by lacI
  15764..15794   -  promoter       lac promoter: promoter for the E. coli lac operon
  15809..15830   -  protein_bind   CAP binding site: CAP binding activates transcription in the presence of cAMP. E. coli catabolite activator protein
  15843..15935   -  CDS            lacI (fragment): lac repressor; lacI; The lac repressor binds to the lac operator to inhibit transcription in E. coli. This inhibition can be relieved by adding lactose or isopropyl-β-D-thiogalactopyranoside (IPTG).
  16118..16706   -  rep_origin     ori: high-copy-number ColE1/pMB1/pBR322/pUC origin of replication
  16878..1       -  CDS            bla(M) (fragment) (across the origin): β-lactamase lacking the signal sequence; bla(M); allows cytosolic expression of β-lactamase
  17056..115     -  CDS            AmpR (fragment) (across the origin): β-lactamase; bla; confers resistance to ampicillin, carbenicillin, and related antibiotics
>Addgene plasmid #247919 | pLEX307-RAD54L2-D1315-1467-SFB | addgene full sequence | sequence record 495273 | Addgene NGS Result
CCAACTGATCTTCAGCATCTTTTACTTTCACCAGCGTTTCTGGGTGAGCAAAAACAGGAAGGCAAAATGC
CGCAAAAAAGGGAATAAGGGCGACACGGAAATGTTGAATACTCATACTCTTCCTTTTTCAATATTATTGA
AGCATTTATCAGGGTTATTGTCTCATGAGCGGATACATATTTGAATGTATTTAGAAAAATAAACAAATAG
GGGTTCCGCGCACATTTCCCCGAAAAGTGCCACCTAAATTGTAAGCGTTAATATTTTGTTAAAATTCGCG
TTAAATTTTTGTTAAATCAGCTCATTTTTTAACCAATAGGCCGAAATCGGCAAAATCCCTTATAAATCAA
AAGAATAGACCGAGATAGGGT
[37 nt withheld, positions 372-408]
AAAGAACGTGGACTCCAACGTCAAAGG
[49 nt withheld, positions 436-484]
T
[91 nt withheld, positions 486-576]
G
[124 nt withheld, positions 578-701]
CCCATTCGCCATTCAGGCTGCGCAACTGTTGGGAAGGGCGATCGGTGCGGGCCTCTTCGCTATTACGCCA
GCTGGCGAAAGGGGGATGTGCTGCAAGGCGATTAAGTTGGGTAACGCCAGGGTTTTCCCAGTCACGACGT
TGTAAAACGACGGCCAGTGAGCGCGCGTAATACGACTCACTATAGGGCGAATTGGGTACGTCCCTAGGCC
TCCAAAAAAGCCTCCTCACTACTTCTGGAATAGCTCAGAGGCCGAGGCGGCCTCGGCCTCTGCATAAATA
AAAAAAATTAGTCAGCCATGGGGCGGAGAATGGGCGGAACTGGGCGGAGTTAGGGGCGGGATGGGCGGAG
TTAGGGGCGGGATAGCTAGAGCCAGACATGATAAGATACATTGATGAGTTTGGACAAACCACAACTAGAA
TGCAGTGAAAAAAATGCTTTATTTGTGAAATTTGTGATGCTATTGCTTTATTTGTAACCATTATAAGCTG
CAATAAACAAGTTCCTCTCACTCTCTGATATTCATTTCTTTGCAAGTTATAAATACTGAATAATAAGATG
ACATGAACTACTATACGTACTGCTAGAGATTTTCCACACTGACTAAAAGGGTCTGAGGGATCTCTAGTTA
CCAGAGTCACACAACAGACGGGCACACACTACTTGAAGCACTCAAGGCAAGCTTTATTGAGGCTTAAGCA
GTGGGTTCCCTAGTTAGCCAGAGAGCTCCCAGGCTCAGATCTGGTCTAACCAGAGAGACCCAGTACAAGC
AAAAAGCAGATCTTGTCTTCGTTGGGAGTGAATTAGCCCTTCCAGTCCCCCCTTTTCTTTTAAAAAGTGG
CTAAGATCTACAGCTGCCTTGTAAGTCATTGGTCTTAAAGTCGACGCGGGGAGGCGGCCCAAAGGGAGAT
CCGACTCGTCTGAGGGCGAAGGCGAAGACGCGGAAGAGGCCGCAGAGCCGGCAGCAGGCCGCGGGAAGGA
AGGTCCGCTGGATTGAGGGCCGAAGGGACGTAGCAGAAGGACGTCCCGCGCAGAATCCAGGTGGCAACAC
AGGCGAGCAGCCAAGGAAAGGACGATGATTTCCCCGACAACACCACGGAATTGTCAGTGCCCAACAGCCG
AGCCCCTGTCCAGCAGCGGGCAAGGCAGGCGGCGATGAGTTCCGCCGTGGCAATAGGGAGGGGGAAAGCG
AAAGTCCCGGAAAGGAGCTGACAGGTGGTGGCAATGCCCCAACCAGTGGGGGTTGCGTCAGCAAACACAG
TGCACACCACGCCACGTTGCCTGACAACGGGCCACAACTCCTCATAAAGAGACAGCAACCAGGATTTATA
CAAGGAGGAGAAAATGAAAGCCATACGGGAAGCAATAGCATGATACAAAGGCATTAAAGCAGCGTATCCA
CATAGCGTAAAAGGAGCAACATAGTTAAGAATACCAGTCAATCTTTCACAAATTTTGTAATCCAGAGGTT
GATTGTCGACTTAACGCGTTGATTGTCGACTTAACCGGTACTTTAGGGCTCCCGCTGGCCCTGAGGGTGG
TGCTCCAGCCTGGCCCGCAGCTGCTCCAGCTCGCCGGCCAGGCCCTCCACCACGTGGCCGCCCCGCCAGC
CGGTGGTCTTCTCGTCCATCGACGCGCCTTTGTCATCGTCATCCTTGTAATCTCCCTTGTCGTCATCGTC
TTTGTAGTCAGGCGCGTCAGCGCCGGCTCCTGCGCCGGCTCCGCTGTCCATGTGCTGGCGTTCGAATTTA
GCAGCAGCGGTTTCTTTACCAGCACTACCAGCACTACCAGCACTATCCATATCAACCACTTTGTACAAGA
AAGCTGGGTCCAACTCCCCAGCCTGGGAGGTGAAGGGGGTGGTGAGGTTATGGTTTAAGGAGACGGGTGG
CATGGCAAACCCGCCAGAGACTGGATACCCGTGTTCATACGGCTGCACGGGGGCTGGCAGATGACCCTTC
CTGGACCGCCGGCGGGATGACTCCTGGGCAGCAGGTGGTGTGGCCAACTTTCGCTTGTGGCCCCTTAAGT
CCAGCACTGGGTGCCTGTCACCACAGGGCTGGCCAGTCACCAAGAGGGAACTATTGAGGCAATGACCCCC
TAGTCGAGGCTCAGTTCCGAGAGCTGTCCCGGGAACAGCACTGCTGTCCATAAGTTGGGCCGGGGGGCCA
GGCAGGGCGGCATTGGTGCTTGGGGAGCTCTGACGGGATTCCCGGGCAGCAGCCACATCTGCATACTGCT
GAAGCTCACTGATGATCTCTGGGCTGTCAGGAGAGACGGGCCTGGCCAGCCCCTCAGGGTCGGGGGCTTT
GGGTGATGAGGCACTGTGTCTGCCGTTGCTTGTGGACTCGCAAGAAGGTCCCTGGGAACCTGAGGCAGCC
ATCCGACCATCTTCAGGAACCTTTGGTTTGCCAGTTGCCCGGACAGCAAAGATCCGTCCATCACTGGTAC
GGATGTACGTCCCTTTTGTCCCACGGATGATGTGGATGCTCTCACCAGCATTAATTCTTGCCTGTACATC
TGTGGAGCTGTTGAGTCCAGGAATAACAATATCTGTCGTGGTGACCACCTTCTGCACAAGGACTCCTGCA
CGCTGCAAGTAGTTGATGGGAAAGTTCATGGATGGATTTGTGCTGGAGGCAGAGCTTACACTTCCTCCCA
ATGGGACATGCCGGGGCATCATGGGGATGGGGGTGGACTGCACAGGACGAACACTGGCCACAGGCTTTTC
ATCACCCTTCAAAGTTGGCTGCCAGTTTCTCTGGCTGAAGGCGGGGATGCTGGTCAGGCTCTGATCGCTG
GCAGGGTAATACTGCGCATACGATGGGCGGGTATAGGGGACTGATGTGCGTTTGTCTTCCTCATAGCTTT
TCTTTGCTGCTTTTTTCTCAGCCTTGGTTAGCTTGTGATCCTTTCGGTTCAAGAGCAATGACTCATGCTC
GAAAGGCTCCTTGGTGATGAGGTGAGGGTACTTCAGACAGGCCAGTTGCAGGACTGACTCCTTGATCCCC
TTTACGTTCAAGGAAACTTGGGGAGCTGGCTCCTTCTCAACAAAGTGCAGTAGGTTTTCCACCTCTTTCC
GTGTGAAGTTCAGCATTGGATTTAGATCATCCACCACCCGATCTGACATGCCCTGCTTGGAAATCTGACG
GTCATAGATCTTCTTTTCTAGAGTGTAATCAGCCACAAGGCGATAGATGTAACAGGGCTTTTTCTGGCCA
TAACGGTATACCCGACATACTGCCTGGGCATCATGGCAAGGGTTCCAGGAAGCATCAAACACCACCACTC
GGTTGGCACCAATCAGATTCACACCCAAGCATCCGGCCCTTGTAGAGAGAAGGAACAGCCAGGTGGTGAG
GTTGCTGGGATCATTGAACTGATTAATAAGCCGCTCCCTCTCAAAGGCAGGGGTGCTACCATCTAGCCGG
AAGTAGCTGATGTTTCGAACCCACTTCTGTGCTCCTTGCCCCTCGGTACCAGGTGGACAGGGTACTTCTC
GTTTTCCAAGGAATTCCTCGATGAGAGCCAAGGTGGAAAGACTCTGGCTAAACACAAGGATCTTGTCCCC
AAGCTTCACACTTTCCTCAATCAGGTGGAAAAGCAGTACCATCTTGGGAGAGTTTTCTAGGACTCCAGTC
TGGTAATTAGTCAGAAGGTCCTTGGCCCATTCATATGTGACAATGTTGTTGCCTCGCTCCTGGAAAGGGT
TGAAGCCAACGCCCTGTAGGAACTTGCTATTGGTTGCCTCTCCCATCGAGGAAGCCAAGGTGCTATCCTC
TCCCTTGCCTTTTGTTCCCTGTGGTGGACAGCGGGCACTGGTCCCTGCAGAGCCAAGTTCTTCCACGTCT
AGGTCCTGCTCATTGGCCAAGCTCTCCTTCTGAAGGGCTTCATACAGCACATCAGGGTGATTCCAGATCT
TGCAACACACACAGAATGCCTTAAGGGGGTTCAGCCCCAGCCAACCGCTGCTACCACAGTCCCGGAAGCG
ATCCATGAACTGTGTATACAAATCTCGCTGGATCTTGGAGAGCCGCACAAGGATCACATTTTCTTCCTTG
GCAGGGAGATGAATCTTCAGCACAGTGTGGCCTCTCCTCTGCACAAAGCCCTCCAGAAGACTGTGCAGGA
CATGGCTCCGGTACCGCATGAGGCGGACGTCCTGAGGTGTGCTGTCAATACATTGCCCATTCAGGATAGG
GCGTTCAAACATGTTGCTGAACTCCTGCCGGGTGCCAAGGAAGTCTGGGCGCACAAAGTCCACCATGCAC
CAGTACTCAATGAGGTTGTTTTGCAGAGGGTACCCAGTCAGCACCACCCGGCGGCGAGAGCGGATATTCT
TCAGAGCCTGTGAGGTGCTGGCCTGGCAGTTTTTGATGCGGTGTCCCTCATCACAGATTACTACATCAGG
GCCAGGGCGGCATAAAGCCTTCTCAAACTCTCTCCGAAACTCCTGCTGCCGATCTTCCTCATCTAGATCA
ATGATGACTGGGTGAGAACGCTTCTTGGTTTTCTTCGGTCTACCTGTGGCAAATGATTTCTTCAGAGTGA
GGAGTCTGTACATCTCGTACCCCATCAGCAGCACGCCACCCTCTGACACCCAATCAGCCATCACTTTAGC
ACGAGATGCCATCGTCTTGTGCTCATCATTCAAGATGTGAACTTTAAAGAACCGAGGCTGGACTTCTTCA
GGCTTGTTGTCAGCCGGGAGGGCTTCAGGAGGTGGAAGCCACATGTTGAACTCTGCCAGCCAATTCTGAA
GAGTATTAACCGGCACAATGGCAAGGACTGTTTTGGCTGGCGTGTGGCGGAAGAGGACGTCGATGAAAGA
GATCACTTGCAAAGTTTTCCCCAGACCCATGCTGTGGGCCAGAATACAGCCAAAGCCACTGCTGGTCTTA
AACCTCTCCAGAGACTCCACTAGGTTATCGTAAAGGAACCGGATCCCGCCAATCTGATGAGGTTTCACAG
CCCGTGCCAACTGTGGGGCAAGGAAGACATTTTCCTCCTCTGGAGGGTGGTTTAGGTTGACAAGGACCCG
CCCAAGGGCGTCACGCTGGTTTAAGACATCATTGACATGGGTGCCACCCTTCTCTTCTTCCTCATCATCT
TCACTGACAGATTCACTGCTGTCCACAATGTGCAGAGTGTCCTCCTCTCCAGAGCTCAGTTCAATCACCT
CATCTCGACTGCTTTTTTCATCCTCACTGCCACTGCTACTGTCCAAACAAATGACTTCCTGGGCCAAGAC
CCGAGGAGGCAGTTGGGGACCGTCACTTGCCCTTAAAGCAATTTCCTCAGGGAGGAACTCCAGCGGAACA
GTAGGAATAGGGGCTGCATAATCTTTCCTCTGCTGCTCCAGGCGCTTCCTTCTTTCCAACTCTTCTTGCT
GTGCTGCTTTGGTAACAGGCTCCAATTGATCCTCCCGGAGTAGCTTTCGTATGTTTCTTCTCATGTGGGA
GGGCTTCTGAGCTCTCTTCTTTTTGGGGTCCTCGGAGGCTAGGTTCTTGCCTTGGTGGCGCCTAAGCTGC
TCTGAAGGCTCAGACTGAGATGAGGTAGTTGAAGTGCACCGCGGCGGCTGCTGCCCATCTTCTCCCAACT
GGGCATGCTCAGTGCCACACATGCCTTCCAGGGATGGGTCATCCAGCAGGTCTTCTTCATCATCCCTGTC
ACACTCCTCCACTGCCACCTCCTCCTCCTCCTCCTCCTCTTCCGCATCCTCCAGCTCCACGTCCGGGTCC
AGGTCTGGATCGCTCCCTGAGGCAGATTCGTCTGACATGGTGAAGCCTGCTTTTTTGTACAAACTTGTTG
ATCAATCGATGCTAGCCTCACGACACCTGAAATGGAAGAAAAAAACTTTGAACCACTGTCTGAGGCTTGA
GAATGAACCAAGATCCAAACTCAAAAAGGGCAAATTCCAAGGAGAATTACATCAAGTGCCAAGCTGGCCT
AACTTCAGTCTCCACCCACTCAGTGTGGGGAAACTCCATCGCATAAAACCCCTCCCCCCAACCTAAAGAC
GACGTACTCCAAAAGCTCGAGAACTAATCGAGGTGCCTGGACGGCGCCCGGTACTCCGTGGAGTCACATG
AAGCGACGGCTGAGGACGGAAAGGCCCTTTTCCTTTGTGTGGGTGACTCACCCGCCCGCTCTCCCGAGCG
CCGCGTCCTCCATTTTGAGCTCCCTGCAGCAGGGCCGGGAAGCGGCCATCTTTCCGCTCACGCAACTGGT
GCCGACCGGGCCAGCCTTGCCGCCCAGGGCGGGGCGATACACGGCGGCGCGAGGCCAGGCACCAGAGCAG
GCCGGCCAGCTTGAGACTACCCCCGTCCGATTCTCGGTGGCCGCGCTCGCAGGCCCCGCCTCGCCGAACA
TGTGCGCTGGGACGCACGGGCCCCGTCGCCGCCCGCGGCCCCAAAAACCGAAATACCAGTGTGCAGATCT
TGGCCCGCATTTACAAGACTATCTTGCCAGAAAAAAAGCGTCGCAGCAGGTCATCAAAAATTTTAAATGG
CTAGAGACTTATCGAAAGCAGCGAGACAGGCGCGAAGGTGCCACCAGATTCGCACGCGGCGGCCCCAGCG
CCCAGGCCAGGCCTCAACTCAAGCACGAGGCGAAGGGGCTCCTTAAGCGCAAGGCCTCGAACTCTCCCAC
CCACTTCCAACCCGAAGCTCGGGATCAAGAATCACGTACTGCAGCCAGGTGGAAGTAATTCAAGGCACGC
AAGGGCCATAACCCGTAAAGAGGCCAGGCCCGCGGGAACCACACACGGCACTTACCTGTGTTCTGGCGGC
AAACCCGTTGCGAAAAAGAACGTTCACGGCGACTACTGCACTTATATACGGTTCTCCCCCACCCTCGGGA
AAAAGGCGGAGCCAGTACACGACATCACTTTCCCAGTTTACCCCGCGCCACCTTCTCTAGGCACCGGTTC
AATTGCCGACCCCTCCCCCCAACTTCTCGGGGACTGTGGGCGATGTGCGCTCTGCCCACTGACGGGCACC
GGAGCCAATTCCCACTCCTTTCAAGACCTAGAAGGTCCATTAGCTGCAAAGATTCCTCTCTGTTTAAAAC
TTTATCCATCTTTGCACCTGCAGGCCTCGAGCCGGCGCCAAAGTGGATCTCTGCTGTCCCTGTAATAAAC
CCGAAAATTTTGAATTTTTGTAATTTGTTTTTGTAATTCTTTAGTTTGTATGTCTGTTGCTATTATGTCT
ACTATTCTTTCCCCTGCACTGTACCCCCCAATCCCCCCTTTTCTTTTAAAATTGTGGATGAATACTGCCA
TTTGTCTCAAGATCTAGAATTCGTTAACTGGCACCGGGCTTGCGGGTCATGCACCAGGTGCGCGGTCCTT
CGGGCACCTCGACGTCGGCGGTGACGGTGAAGCCGAGCCGCTCGTAGAAGGGGAGGTTGCGGGGCGCGGA
GGTCTCCAGGAAGGCGGGCACCCCGGCGCGCTCGGCCGCCTCCACTCCGGGGAGCACGACGGCGCTGCCC
AGACCCTTGCCCTGGTGGTCGGGCGAGACGCCGACGGTGGCCAGGAACCACGCGGGCTCCTTGGGCCGGT
GCGGCGCCAGGAGGCCTTCCATCTGTTGCTGCGCGGCCAGCCGGGAACCGCTCAACTCGGCCATGCGCGG
GCCGATCTCGGCGAACACCGCCCCCGCTTCGACGCTCTCCGGCGTGGTCCAGACCGCCACCGCGGCGCCG
TCGTCCGCGACCCACACCTTGCCGATGTCGAGCCCGACGCGCGTGAGGAAGAGTTCTTGCAGCTCGGTGA
CCCGCTCGATGTGGCGGTCCGGATCGACGGTGTGGCGCGTGGCGGGGTAGTCGGCGAACGCGGCGGCGAG
GGTGCGTACGGCCCTGGGGACGTCGTCGCGGGTGGCGAGGCGCACCGTGGGCTTGTACTCGGTCATGGTA
AGCTTTTTGCAAAAGCCTAGGCCTCCAAAAAAGCCTCCTCACTACTTCTGGAATAGCTCAGAGGCCGAGG
CGGCCTCGGCCTCTGCATAAATAAAAAAAATTAGTCAGCCATGGGGCGGAGAATGGGCGGAACTGGGCGG
AGTTAGGGGCGGGATGGGCGGAGTTAGGGGCGGGACTATGGTTGCTGACTAATTGAGATGCATGCTTTGC
ATACTTCTGCCTGCTGGGGAGCCTGGGGACTTTCCACACCTGGTTGCTGACTAATTGAGATGCATGCTTT
GCATACTTCTGCCTGCTGGGGAGCCTGGGGACTTTCCACACCCTAACTGACACACATTCCACAGGGTCGA
CCACTGTGCTGGCGAATTCCTACGCTTCCTTCACGACATTCAACAGACCTTGCATTCCTTTGGCGAGAGG
GGAAAGACCCCTAGGAATGCTCGTCAAGAAGACAGGGCCAGGTTTCCGGGCCCTCACATTGCCAAAAGAC
GGCAATATGGTGGAAAATAACATATAGACAAACGCACACCGGCCTTATTCCAAGCGGCTTCGGCCAGTAA
CGTTAGGGGGGGGGGAGGGAGAGGGGCGGATCCCTGCTCGAGCCACTTTGTACAAGAAAGCTGGGTTTTA
TTAATGGCCTCTTTCGTATTTCTTTCTTTTCTTGGTTGGGCTGTTCTGAATTGTAGATAATCTTTCAGTG
TTTGTGGCTAAGCCGGTTTGCTGTGCCTGCCCTGGGTTATTTTTCATAAGATGTCTGGAGGAGAGACTTT
CCAAAACATGCAACTCTTCCTTAGACGTGGTTTTTGCCAAATCTTGTTTCAAAAGTAACCCTGGATCTGA
CAACTCTGAAGCTGGCAAAACCCTGACAGCTTTGCTTTTTTCCACTATTATTTCTCTCGGGACTAATCGA
TCACTTCCAAGAGAAACTCTCCCGTGGTGGTCGAAGTCTTCCGCAGAGCTGCAGTTCCTGCGTTTCTGTT
GGGTTTTGGCCACTCGTGGACTTTGTTTTGGACATGGTGATGCTGACTCACAGCTACAGACGGGGCTCCT
GCTTAGAAGCCCTGTCTTTAACCGCTCCCCAGGATGAGGTTTTTGCTGGCCACTAGTGTCTTCTGGCTGG
GTCTGATTAACTTTTTCCAGCTTTTGAACAGGAAGCCCCCAGTGGCTCTCAGCTGCCTTTATGGAATCCT
TTGCTTGTCCCATGGATTCTGATGGGGGACTGGAGGAAGCCTGACCATCATTCCTCCTCCTTGCTATCTC
TGCAATCACTGAGTCACTAGATGTTTCCACAGTGTCTCTTCTGGTCTGCGATTTGCTCGTGACACTGCTT
TTTGTTTCAGTTCTTTTCACAATTTCTTTCAGAGCATTTCTCCGGAGCTTTGCACTGGGAGGAAGTGAAC
TCTCTGCACACTCAGCAAAGTAATCAGACACTCCATGGAGAACTCTTTCTGTCAAATCTTCATTCTGACT
TGCTAAAAGATCACGACTGAATGCAAGCTGACTGACACAAACCACAAATCTGTCAGGGAATACACAGAGT
TCAGCATTCTGTGTGCTCCTGATGCAGCGAAGGCGTATCCCTCTCTTGAGGAAATAGGCTGTGATTTGAA
AGCCATAACCTTTTAAGGACAAGGGATTGGATCTTGTGAATTCTGCATTTGATGGCCTGTGCTGTTTGCG
AACTTCCAAGTACTCCTGAACTCTTGAATCAATGGTTTCTTTTAACAGTAAACAGACTTCCTCTTTCTTC
TGTTCAGAAAACCAGCTTGTATCTTTGTTTGAACCTTGTGGCAAGATATGAAGATCCACGAGGACAGCAA
AATTCCCACATTTAACAGCAAATTTCTTAGATGCCATGAAGCCTGCTTTTTTGTACAAACTTGTCTCTCG
AGCGATGGGCCCGCGGTACCGTCGACTGCAGAATTCAGGCGCGCCGCCCAGCTTGCAGCCGCCGGAGGGC
TCCCGCTGGCCCTGAGGGTGGTGCTCCAGCCTGGCCCGCAGCTGCTCCAGCTCGCCGGCCAGGCCCTCCA
CCACGTGGCCGCCCCGCCAGCCGGTGGTCTTCTCGTCCATCGACGCGCCTTTGTCATCGTCATCCTTGTA
ATCTCCCTTGTCGTCATCGTCTTTGTAGTCAGGCGCGTCAGCGCCGGCTCCTGCGCCGGCTCCGCTGTCC
ATGTGCTGGCGTTCGAATTTAGCAGCAGCGGTTTCTTTCATGGTGGCCTCGAGATCTGAGTCCGGTAGCG
CTAGCGGATCTGACGGTTCACTAAACCAGCTCTGCTTATATAGACCTCCCACCGTACACGCCTACCGCCC
ATTTGCGTCAATGGGGCGGAGTTGTTACGACATTTTGGAAAGTCCCGTTGATTTTGGTGCCAAAACAAAC
TCCCATTGACGTCAATGGGGTGGAGACTTGGAAATCCCCGTGAGTCAAACCGCTATCCACGCCCATTGAT
GTACTGCCAAAACCGCATCACCATGGTAATAGCGATGACTAATACGTAGATGTACTGCCAAGTAGGAAAG
TCCCATAAGGTCATGTACTGGGCATAATGCCAGGCGGGCCATTTACCGTCATTGACGTCAATAGGGGGCG
TACTTGGCATATGATACACTTGATGTACTGCCAAGTGGGCAGTTTACCGTAAATACTCCACCCATTGACG
TCAATGGAAAGTCCCTATTGGCGTTACTATGGGAACATACGTCATTATTGACGTCAATGGGCGGGGGTCG
TTGGGCGGTCAGCCAGGCGGGCCATTTACCGTAAGTTATGTAACGCGGAACTCCATATATGGGCTATGAA
CTAATGACCCCGTAATTGATTACTATTAGTACCACCACACTGGGATCCGGCCGGCGCCTAGAGAAGGAGT
GAGGGCTGGATAAAGGGAGGATCGAGGCGGGGTCGAACGAGGAGGTTCAAGGGGGAGAGACGGGGCGGAT
GGAGGAAGAGGAGGCGGAGGCTTAGGGTGTACAAAGGGCTTGACCCAGGGAGGGGGGTCAAAAGCCAAGG
CTTCCCAGGTCACGATGTAGGGGACCTGGTCTGGGTGTCCATGCGGGCCAGGTGAAAAGACCTTGATCTT
AACCTGGGTGATGAGGTCTCGGTTAAAGGTGCCGTCTCGCGGCCATCCGACGTTAAAGGTTGGCCATTCT
GCAGAGCAGAAGGTAACCCAACGTCTCTTCTTGACATCTACCGACTGGTTGTGAGCGATCCGCTCGACAT
CTTTCCAGTGACCTAAGGTCAAACTTAAGGGAGTGGTAACAGTCTGGCCCTAATTTTCAGACAAATACAG
AAACACAGTCAGACAGAGACAACACAGAACGATGCTGCAGCGCTGCAGCAGACAAGACGCGCGGCTTCGG
TTCCAAACCGAAAGCAAAAATTCAGACGGAGGCGGGAACTGTTTTAGGTTCTCGTCTCCTACCAGAACCA
CATATCCTGACGGGGTCGGATTCCACATCGACTCCCTTCCTCAGGTCGGGCCACAAAAACGGCCCCCAAA
GTCCCTGGGACGTCTCCCAGGGTTGCGGCCGGGTGTTCAGAACTCGTCAGTTCCACCACGGGTCCGCCAG
ATACAGAGCTAGTTAGCTAACTAGTACCGACGCAGGCGCATAAAATCAGTCATAGACACTAGACAATCGG
ACAGACACAGATAAGTTGCTGGCCAGCTTGCCTCCCGGTGGTGGGTCGGTGGTCCCTGGGCAGGGGTCTC
CCGATCCCGGACGAGCCCCCAAATGAAAGACCCCCGCTGACGGGTAGTCAATCACTCAGAGGAGACCCTC
CCAAGGAACAGCGAGACCACAAGTCGGATGCAACTGCAAGAGGGTTTATTGGATACACGGGTACCCGGGC
GACTCAGTCAATCGGAGGACTGGCGCCCCGAGTGAGGGGTTGTGGGCTCTTTTATTGAGCTCGGGGAGCA
GAAGCGCGCGAACAGAAGCGAGAAGCGAACTGATTGGTTAGTTCAAATAAGGCACAGGGTCATTTCAGGT
CCTTGGGGCACCCTGGAAACATCTGATGGTTCTCTAGAAACTGCTGAGGGCTGGACCGCATCTGGGGACC
ATCTGTTCTTGGCCCTGAGCCGGGGCAGGAACTGCTTACCACAGATATCCTGTTTGGCCCATATTCAGCT
GTTCCATCTGTTCTTGGCCCTGAGCCGGGGCAGGAACTGCTTACCACAGATATCCTGTTTGGCCCATATT
CAGCTGTTCCATCTGTTCCTGACCTTGATCTGAACTTCTCTATTCTCAGTTATGTATTTTTCCATGCCTT
GCAAAATGGCGTTACTTAAGCTAGCTTGCCAAACCTACAGGTGGGGTCTTTCATTCCCCCCTTTTTCTGG
AGACTAAATAAAATCTTTTATTTTATCGATGCATGGGGTCGTGCGCTCCTTTCGGTCGGGCGCTGCGGGT
CGTGGGGCGGGCGTCAGGCACCGGGCTTGCGGGTCATGCACCAGGTGCGCGGTCCTTCGGGCACCTCGAC
GTCGGCGGTGACGGTGAAGCCGAGCCGCTCGTAGAAGGGGAGGTTGCGGGGCGCGGAGGTCTCCAGGAAG
GCGGGCACCCCGGCGCGCTCGGCCGCCTCCACTCCGGGGAGCACGACGGCGCTGCCCAGACCCTTGCCCT
GGTGGTCGGGCGAGACGCCGACGGTGGCCAGGAACCACGCGGGCTCCTTGGGCCGGTGCGGCGCCAGGAG
GCCTTCCATCTGTTGCTGCGCGGCCAGCCGGGAACCGCTCAACTCGGCCATGCGCGGGCCGATCTCGGCG
AACACCGCCCCCGCTTCGACGCTCTCCGGCGTGGTCCAGACCGCCACSGCGGCGCCGTCGTCCGCGACCC
ACACCTTGCCGATGTCGAGCCCGACGCGCGTGAGGAAGAGTTCTTGCAGCTCGGTGACCCGCTCGATGTG
GCGGTCCGGATCGACGGTGTGGCGCGTGGCGGGGTAGTCGGCGAACGCGGCGGCGAGGGTGCGTACGGCC
CTGGGGACGTCGTCGCGGGTGGCGAGGCGCACCGTGGGCTTGTACTCGGTCATGGTAAGCTCCGGTGGTA
CCTCTAGAAAGCTTTTTGCAAAAGCCTAGGCCTCCAAAAAAGCCTCCTCACTACTTCTGGAATAGCTCAG
AGGCCGAGGCGGCCTCGGCCTCTGCATAAATAAAAAAAATTAGTCAGCCATGGGGCGGAGAATGGGCGGA
ACTGGGCGGAGTTAGGGGCGGGATGGGCGGAGTTAGGGGCGGGACTATGGTTGCTGACTAATTGAGACGC
ATGCTTTGCATACTTCTGCCTGCTGGGGAGCCTGGGGACTTTCCACACCTGGTTGCTGACTAATTGAGAT
GCAATGCATGGGTCCCCTCGGGGTTGGGAGGTGGGTCTGAAACGATAATGGTGAATATCCCTGCCTAACT
CTATTCACTATAGAAAGTACAGCAAAAACTATTCTTAAACCTACCAAGCCTCCTACTATCATTATGAATA
ATTTTATATACCACAGCCAATTTGTTATGTTAAACCAATTCCACAAACTTGCCCATTTATCTAATTCCAA
TAATTCTTGTTCATTCTTTTCTTGCTGGTTTTGCGATTCTTCAATTAAGGAGTGTATTAAGCTTGTGTAA
TTGTTAATTTCTCTGTCCCACTCCATCCAGGTCGTGTGATTCCAAATCTGTTCCAGAGATTTATTACTCC
AACTAGCATTCCAAGGCACAGCAGTGGTGCAAATGAGTTTTCCAGAGCAACCCCAAATCCCCAGGAGCTG
TTGATCCTTTAGGTATCTTTCCACAGCCAGGATTCTTGCCTGGAGCTGCTTGATGCCCCAGACTGTGAGT
TGCAACAGATGCTGTTGCGCCTCAATAGCCCTCAGCAAATTGTTCTGCTGCTGCACTATACCAGACAATA
ATTGTCTGGCCTGTACCGTCAGCGTCATTGACGCTGCGCCCATAGTGCTTCCTGCTGCTCCCAAGAACCC
AAGGAACAAAGCTCCTATTCCCACTGCTCTTTTTTCTCTCTGCACCACTCTTCTCTTTGCCTTGGTGGGT
GCTACTCCTAATGGTTCAATTTTTACTACTTTATATTTATATAATTCACTTCTCCAATTGTCCCTCATAT
CTCCTCCTCCAGGTCTGAAGATCAGCGGCCGCTTGCTGTGCGGTGGTCTTACTTTTGTTTTGCTCTTCCT
CTATCTTGTCTAAAGCTTCCTTGGTGTCTTTTATCTCTATCCTTTGATGCACACAATAGAGGGTTGCTAC
TGTATTATATAATGATCTAAGTTCTTCTGATCCTGTCTGAAGGGATGGTTGTAGCTGTCCCAGTATTTGT
CTACAGCCTTCTGATGTTTCTAACAGGCCAGGATTAACTGCGAATCGTTCTAGCTCCCTGCTTGCCCATA
CTATATGTTTTAATTTATATTTTTTCTTTCCCCCTGGCCTTAACCGAATTTTTTCCCATCGCGATCTAAT
TCTCCCCCGCTTAATACTGACGCTCTCGCACCCATCTCTCTCCTTCTAGCCTCCGCTAGTCAAAATTTTT
GGCGTACTCACCAGTCGCCGCCCCTCGCCTCTTGCCGTGCGCGCTTCAGCAAGCCGAGTCCTGCGTCGAG
AGAGCTCCTCTGGTTTCCCTTTCGCTTTCAAGTCCCTGTTCGGGCGCCACTGCTAGAGATTTTCCACACT
GACTAAAAGGGTCTGAGGGATCTCTAGTTACCAGAGTCACACAACAGACGGGCACACACTACTTGAAGCA
CTCAAGGCAAGCTTTATTGAGGCTTAAGCAGTGGGTTCCCTAGTTAGCCAGAGAGCTCCCAGGCTCAGAT
CTGGTCTAACCAGAGAGACCCGTTTATGTATCGAGCTAGGCACTTAAATACAATATCTCTGCAATGCGGC
AATTCAGTGGTTCGTCCAATCCATGTCAGACCCGTCTGTTGCCTTCCTAATAAGGCACGATCGTACCACC
TTACTTCCACCAATCGGCATGCACGGTGCTTTTTCTCTCCTTGTAAGGCATGTTGCTAACTCATCGTTAC
CATGTTGCAAGACTACAAGAGTATTGCATAAGACTACATTAAGCTTGCAGCTCCAGCTTTTGTTCCCTTT
AGTGAGGGTTAATTGCGCGCTTGGCGTAATCATGGTCATAGCTGTTTCCTGTGTGAAATTGTTATCCGCT
CACAATTCCACACAACATACGAGCCGGAAGCATAAAGTGTAAAGCCTGGGGTGCCTAATGAGTGAGCTAA
CTCACATTAATTGCGTTGCGCTCACTGCCCGCTTTCCAGTCGGGAAACCTGTCGTGCCAGCTGCATTAAT
GAATCGGCCAACGCGCGGGGAGAGGCGGTTTGCGTATTGGGCGCTCTTCCGCTTCCTCGCTCACTGACTC
GCTGCGCTCGGTCGTTCGGCTGCGGCGAGCGGTATCAGCTCACTCAAAGGCGGTAATACGGTTATCCACA
GAATCAGGGGATAACGCAGGAAAGAACATGTGAGCAAAAGGCCAGCAAAAGGCCAGGAACCGTAAAAAGG
CCGCGTTGCTGGCGTTTTTCCATAGGCTCCGCCCCCCTGACGAGCATCACAAAAATCGACGCTCAAGTCA
GAGGTGGCGAAACCCGACAGGACTATAAAGATACCAGGCGTTTCCCCCTGGAAGCTCCCTCGTGCGCTCT
CCTGTTCCGACCCTGCCGCTTACCGGATACCTGTCCGCCTTTCTCCCTTCGGGAAGCGTGGCGCTTTCTC
ATAGCTCACGCTGTAGGTATCTCAGTTCGGTGTAGGTCGTTCGCTCCAAGCTGGGCTGTGTGCACGAACC
CCCCGTTCAGCCCGACCGCTGCGCCTTATCCGGTAACTATCGTCTTGAGTCCAACCCGGTAAGACACGAC
TTATCGCCACTGGCAGCAGCCACTGGTAACAGGATTAGCAGAGCGAGGTATGTAGGCGGTGCTACAGAGT
TCTTGAAGTGGTGGCCTAACTACGGCTACACTAGAAGAACAGTATTTGGTATCTGCGCTCTGCTGAAGCC
AGTTACCTTCGGAAAAAGAGTTGGTAGCTCTTGATCCGGCAAACAAACCACCGCTGGTAGCGGTGGTTTT
TTTGTTTGCAAGCAGCAGATTACGCGCAGAAAAAAAGGATCTCAAGAAGATCCTTTGATCTTTTCTACGG
GGTCTGACGCTCAGTGGAACGAAAACTCACGTTAAGGGATTTTGGTCATGAGATTATCAAAAAGGATCTT
CACCTAGATCCTTTTAAATTAAAAATGAAGTTTTAAATCAATCTAAAGTATATATGAGTAAACTTGGTCT
GACAGTTACCAATGCTTAATCAGTGAGGCACCTATCTCAGCGATCTGTCTATTTCGTTCATCCATAGTTG
CCTGACTCCCCGTCGTGTAGATAACTACGATACGGGAGGGCTTACCATCTGGCCCCAGTGCTGCAATGAT
ACCGCGAGACCCACGCTCACCGGCTCCAGATTTATCAGCAATAAAC
